Addgene plasmid #171060: pJRH029
Purpose: Plasmid for expressing Gag fused to spyCas9-3x FLAG-2x SV40 NLS with the SQNYPIVQ HIV-1 cleavage site in between
Depositing lab: Jennifer Doudna. Depositing organization: University of California, Berkeley. Publication: Targeted delivery of CRISPR-Cas9 and transgenes enables complex immune cell engineering. Hamilton JR, Tsuchida CA, Nguyen DN, Shy BR, McGarrigle ER, Sandoval Espinoza CR, Carr D, Blaeschke F, Marson A, Doudna JA. Cell Rep. 2021 Jun 1;35(9):109207. doi: 10.1016/j.celrep.2021.109207. PubMed 34077734.
Backbone
  Vector backbone: pCAGGS
  Backbone size w/o insert (bp): 4718
  Total vector size (bp): 10496
  Vector type: Mammalian Expression, Lentiviral, CRISPR
Growth in bacteria
  Bacterial resistance: Ampicillin, 100 μg/mL
  Growth temperature: 37°C
  Growth strain: NEB Stable
  Copy number: High Copy
Gene/Insert
  Gene/Insert name: Gag-spyCas9
  Insert size (bp): 5778
  Promoter: CAG
  Tag / fusion protein: 3x FLAG tag (C terminal on insert); 2x SV40 NLS (C terminal on insert)
  Cloning method: Gibson Cloning
  Sequencing primers: 5′ AAGGAAATGGGCGGGGA; 3′ CAGGAAACAGCTATGAC
Terms and licenses: Academic/Nonprofit Terms; Industry Terms: Not Available to Industry
How to cite: pJRH029 was a gift from Jennifer Doudna (Addgene plasmid # 171060 ; http://n2t.net/addgene:171060 ; RRID:Addgene_171060)
