[The description below was written by a language model from this plasmid's Addgene catalogue record and pLannotate feature annotations shown in this document.]
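Description:
pJRH029 is a mammalian expression plasmid of about 10.5 kb built on the pCAGGS backbone and catalogued under the mammalian expression, lentiviral and CRISPR categories. It is maintained in E. coli through a high-copy ColE1/pUC-type origin and selected with ampicillin via the β-lactamase gene and its native promoter. The backbone also carries remnants typical of pCAGGS: lac promoter/operator and short lacI fragments, plus an SV40 origin with an SV40 promoter fragment and poly(A) signal. No mammalian selection marker, LTRs or packaging signal are annotated, so despite the lentiviral classification it acts as a protein-expression helper plasmid rather than a transfer vector.

The payload is a single open reading frame driven by the CAG promoter, which combines the CMV immediate-early enhancer, the chicken β-actin promoter and a chimeric β-actin/β-globin intron. Transcripts end at the rabbit β-globin polyadenylation signal. The frame encodes HIV-1 Gag fused upstream of Streptococcus pyogenes Cas9. According to the record, an HIV-1 protease cleavage site lies in the short linker between the two proteins, and a 3x FLAG tag and two SV40 nuclear localization signals sit at the C terminus. These small elements are not individually annotated in the feature tables, though unannotated gaps exist where they would lie. Fusion to Gag, the retroviral structural polyprotein, is the kind of design that carries Cas9 into budding particles, where viral protease supplied from another construct could cleave at the linker and free NLS-tagged Cas9. The associated publication concerns targeted delivery of CRISPR-Cas9 and transgenes for immune cell engineering. The two sequence records differ by only a few bases, mainly in the intron, and share the same feature layout.
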