Features (pLannotate 1.2.2; 17 found; start..end, strand, type, name):
      4..383     +  enhancer       CMV enhancer: human cytomegalovirus immediate early enhancer
    386..661     +  promoter       chicken β-actin promoter: No description available
    662..1670    +  intron         chimeric intron: chimera between introns from chicken β-actin and rabbit β-globin
   1731..3230    +  CDS            HIV-1 gag (sequence partly withheld): gag protein from human immunodeficiency virus 1; gag
   3267..7370    +  CDS            cas9: CAS9_STRP1 - Also known as csn1 From Streptococcus pyogenes serotype M1.
   7583..7638    +  polyA_signal   β-globin poly(A) signal: rabbit β-globin polyadenylation signal (Gil and Proudfoot, 1987)
   8023..8039    -  protein_bind   lac operator: The lac repressor binds to the lac operator to inhibit transcription in E. coli. This inhibition can be relieved by adding lactose or isopropyl-β-D-thiogalactopyranoside (IPTG). lac repressor encoded by lacI
   8047..8077    -  promoter       lac promoter: promoter for the E. coli lac operon
   8092..8113    -  protein_bind   CAP binding site: CAP binding activates transcription in the presence of cAMP. E. coli catabolite activator protein
   8126..8165    -  CDS            lacI (fragment): lac repressor; lacI; The lac repressor binds to the lac operator to inhibit transcription in E. coli. This inhibition can be relieved by adding lactose or isopropyl-β-D-thiogalactopyranoside (IPTG).
   8172..8194    +  promoter       SV40 promoter (fragment): SV40 enhancer and early promoter
   8218..8353    +  rep_origin     SV40 ori: SV40 origin of replication
   8373..8507    +  polyA_signal   SV40 poly(A) signal: SV40 polyadenylation signal
   8509..8563    -  CDS            lacI (fragment): lac repressor; lacI; The lac repressor binds to the lac operator to inhibit transcription in E. coli. This inhibition can be relieved by adding lactose or isopropyl-β-D-thiogalactopyranoside (IPTG).
   8746..9334    -  rep_origin     ori: high-copy-number ColE1/pMB1/pBR322/pUC origin of replication
   9505..10365   -  CDS            AmpR: β-lactamase; bla; confers resistance to ampicillin, carbenicillin, and related antibiotics
  10366..10470   -  promoter       AmpR promoter: bla
>Addgene plasmid #171060 | pJRH029 | analyzer sequence | sequence record 332723
GTCGACATTGATTATTGACTAGTTATTAATAGTAATCAATTACGGGGTCATTAGTTCATAGCCCATATAT
GGAGTTCCGCGTTACATAACTTACGGTAAATGGCCCGCCTGGCTGACCGCCCAACGACCCCCGCCCATTG
ACGTCAATAATGACGTATGTTCCCATAGTAACGCCAATAGGGACTTTCCATTGACGTCAATGGGTGGACT
ATTTACGGTAAACTGCCCACTTGGCAGTACATCAAGTGTATCATATGCCAAGTACGCCCCCTATTGACGT
CAATGACGGTAAATGGCCCGCCTGGCATTATGCCCAGTACATGACCTTATGGGACTTTCCTACTTGGCAG
TACATCTACGTATTAGTCATCGCTATTACCATGGGTCGAGGTGAGCCCCACGTTCTGCTTCACTCTCCCC
ATCTCCCCCCCCTCCCCACCCCCAATTTTGTATTTATTTATTTTTTAATTATTTTGTGCAGCGATGGGGG
CGGGGGGGGGGGGGGCGCGCGCCAGGCGGGGCGGGGCGGGGCGAGGGGCGGGGCGGGGCGAGGCGGAGAG
GTGCGGCGGCAGCCAATCAGAGCGGCGCGCTCCGAAAGTTTCCTTTTATGGCGAGGCGGCGGCGGCGGCG
GCCCTATAAAAAGCGAAGCGCGCGGCGGGCGGGAGTCGCTGCGTTGCCTTCGCCCCGTGCCCCGCTCCGC
GCCGCCTCGCGCCGCCCGCCCCGGCTCTGACTGACCGCGTTACTCCCACAGGTGAGCGGGCGGGACGGCC
CTTCTCCTCCGGGCTGTAATTAGCGCTTGGTTTAATGACGGCTCGTTTCTTTTCTGTGGCTGCGTGAAAG
CCTTAAAGGGCTCCGGGAGGGCCCTTTGTGCGGGGGGGAGCGGCTCGGGGGGTGCGTGCGTGTGTGTGTG
CGTGGGGAGCGCCGCGTGCGGCCCGCGCTGCCCGGCGGCTGTGAGCGCTGCGGGCGCGGCGCGGGGCTTT
GTGCGCTCCGCGTGTGCGCGAGGGGAGCGCGGCCGGGGGCGGTGCCCCGCGGTGCGGGGGGGCTGCGAGG
GGAACAAAGGCTGCGTGCGGGGTGTGTGCGTGGGGGGGTGAGCAGGGGGTGTGGGCGCGGCGGTCGGGCT
GTAACCCCCCCCTGCACCCCCCTCCCCGAGTTGCTGAGCACGGCCCGGCTTCGGGTGCGGGGCTCCGTGC
GGGGCGTGGCGCGGGGCTCGCCGTGCCGGGCGGGGGGTGGCGGCAGGTGGGGGTGCCGGGCGGGGCGGGG
CCGCCTCGGGCCGGGGAGGGCTCGGGGGAGGGGCGCGGCGGCCCCGGAGCGCCGGCGGCTGTCGAGGCGC
GGCGAGCCGCAGCCATTGCCTTTTATGGTAATCGTGCGAGAGGGCGCAGGGACTTCCTTTGTCCCAAATC
TGGCGGAGCCGAAATCTGGGAGGCGCCGCCGCACCCCCTCTAGCGGGCGCGGGCGAAGCGGTGCGGCGCC
GGCAGGAAGGAAATGGGCGGGGAGGGCCTTCGTGCGTCGCCGCGCCGCCGTCCCCTTCTCCATCTCCAGC
CTCGGGGCTGCCGCAGGGGGACGGCTGCCTTCGGGGGGGACGGGGCAGGGCGGGGTTCGGCTTCTGGCGT
GTGACCGGCGGCTCTAGAGCCTCTGCTAACCATGTTCATGCCTTCTTCTTTTTCCTACAGCTCCTGGGCA
ACGTGCTGGTTGTTGTGCTGTCTCATCATTTTGGCAAAGAATTCGCCACCATGGGTGCGAGAGCGTCAGT
ATTAAGCGGGGGAGAATTAGATCGATGGGAAAAAATTCGGTTAAGGCCAGGGGGAAAGAAAAAATATAAA
TTAAAACATATAGTATGGGCAAGCAGGGAGCTAGAACGATTCGCAGTTAATCCTGGCCTGTTAGAAACAT
CAGAAGGCTGTAGACAAATACTGGGACAGCTACAACCATCCCTTCAGACAGGATCAGAAGAACTTAGATC
ATTATATAATACAGTAGCAACCCTCTATTGTGTGCATCAAAGGATAGAGATAAAAGACACCAAGGAAGCT
TTAGACAAGATAGAGGAAGAGCAAAACAAAAGTAAGAAAAAAGCACAGCAAGCAGCAGCTGACACAGGAC
ACAGCAATCAGGTCAGCCAAAATTACCCTATAGTGCAGAACATCCAGGGGCAAATGGTACATCAGGCCAT
ATCACCTAGAACTTTAAATGCATGGGTAAAAGTAGTAGAAGAGAAGGCTTTCAGCCCAGAAGTGATACCC
ATGTTTTCAGCATTATCAGAAGGAGCCACCCCACAAGATTTAAACACCATGCTAAACACAGTGGGGGGAC
ATCAAGCAGCCATGCAAATGTTAAAAGAGACCATCAATGAGGAAGCTGCAGAATGGGATAGAGTGCATCC
AGTGCATGCAGGGCCTATTGCACCAGGCCAGATGAGAGAACCAAGGGGAAGTGACATAGCAGGAACTACT
AGTACCCTTCAGGAACAAATAGGATGGATGACACATAATCCACCTATCCCAGTAGGAGAAATCTATAAAA
GATGGATAATCCTGGGATTAAATAAAATAGTAAGAATGTATAGCCCT
[222 nt withheld, positions 2568-2789]
GGGGGACCCGGCCATAAAGCAAGAGTTTTGGCTGAAGCAATGAGCCAAGTAACAAATCCAGCTACCATAA
TGATACAGAAAGGCAATTTTAGGAACCAAAGAAAGACTGTTAAGTGTTTCAATTGTGGCAAAGAAGGGCA
CATAGCCAAAAATTGCAGGGCCCCTAGGAAAAAGGGCTGTTGGAAATGTGGAAAGGAAGGACACCAAATG
AAAGATTGTACTGAGAGACAGGCTAATTTTTTAGGGAAGATCTGGCCTTCCCACAAGGGAAGGCCAGGGA
ATTTTCTTCAGAGCAGACCAGAGCCAACAGCCCCACCAGAAGAGAGCTTCAGGTTTGGGGAAGAGACAAC
AACTCCCTCTCAGAAGCAGGAGCCGATAGACAAGGAACTGTATCCTTTAGCTTCCCTCAGATCACTCTTT
GGCAGCGACCCCTCGTCACAAAACTTTAGCCAGAACTATCCGATTGTGCAGACCGGTATGGACAAGAAGT
ACAGCATCGGCCTGGACATCGGCACCAACTCTGTGGGCTGGGCCGTGATCACCGACGAGTACAAGGTGCC
CAGCAAGAAATTCAAGGTGCTGGGCAACACCGACCGGCACAGCATCAAGAAGAACCTGATCGGCGCCCTG
CTGTTCGACAGCGGAGAAACAGCCGAGGCCACCCGGCTGAAGAGAACCGCCAGAAGAAGATACACCAGAC
GGAAGAACCGGATCTGCTATCTGCAAGAGATCTTCAGCAACGAGATGGCCAAGGTGGACGACAGCTTCTT
CCACAGACTGGAAGAGTCCTTCCTGGTGGAAGAGGATAAGAAGCACGAGCGGCACCCCATCTTCGGCAAC
ATCGTGGACGAGGTGGCCTACCACGAGAAGTACCCCACCATCTACCACCTGAGAAAGAAACTGGTGGACA
GCACCGACAAGGCCGACCTGCGGCTGATCTATCTGGCCCTGGCCCACATGATCAAGTTCCGGGGCCACTT
CCTGATCGAGGGCGACCTGAACCCCGACAACAGCGACGTGGACAAGCTGTTCATCCAGCTGGTGCAGACC
TACAACCAGCTGTTCGAGGAAAACCCCATCAACGCCAGCGGCGTGGACGCCAAGGCCATCCTGTCTGCCA
GACTGAGCAAGAGCAGACGGCTGGAAAATCTGATCGCCCAGCTGCCCGGCGAGAAGAAGAATGGCCTGTT
CGGCAACCTGATTGCCCTGAGCCTGGGCCTGACCCCCAACTTCAAGAGCAACTTCGACCTGGCCGAGGAT
GCCAAACTGCAGCTGAGCAAGGACACCTACGACGACGACCTGGACAACCTGCTGGCCCAGATCGGCGACC
AGTACGCCGACCTGTTTCTGGCCGCCAAGAACCTGTCCGACGCCATCCTGCTGAGCGACATCCTGAGAGT
GAACACCGAGATCACCAAGGCCCCCCTGAGCGCCTCTATGATCAAGAGATACGACGAGCACCACCAGGAC
CTGACCCTGCTGAAAGCTCTCGTGCGGCAGCAGCTGCCTGAGAAGTACAAAGAGATTTTCTTCGACCAGA
GCAAGAACGGCTACGCCGGCTACATCGATGGCGGAGCCAGCCAGGAAGAGTTCTACAAGTTCATCAAGCC
CATCCTGGAAAAGATGGACGGCACCGAGGAACTGCTCGTGAAGCTGAACAGAGAGGACCTGCTGCGGAAG
CAGCGGACCTTCGACAACGGCAGCATCCCCCACCAGATCCACCTGGGAGAGCTGCACGCCATTCTGCGGC
GGCAGGAAGATTTTTACCCATTCCTGAAGGACAACCGGGAAAAGATCGAGAAGATCCTGACCTTCCGCAT
CCCCTACTACGTGGGCCCTCTGGCCAGGGGAAACAGCAGATTCGCCTGGATGACCAGAAAGAGCGAGGAA
ACCATCACCCCCTGGAACTTCGAGGAAGTGGTGGACAAGGGCGCCAGCGCCCAGAGCTTCATCGAGCGGA
TGACCAACTTCGATAAGAACCTGCCCAACGAGAAGGTGCTGCCCAAGCACAGCCTGCTGTACGAGTACTT
CACCGTGTACAACGAGCTGACCAAAGTGAAATACGTGACCGAGGGAATGAGAAAGCCCGCCTTCCTGAGC
GGCGAGCAGAAAAAAGCCATCGTGGACCTGCTGTTCAAGACCAACCGGAAAGTGACCGTGAAGCAGCTGA
AAGAGGACTACTTCAAGAAAATCGAGTGCTTCGACTCCGTGGAAATCTCCGGCGTGGAAGATCGGTTCAA
CGCCTCCCTGGGCACATACCACGATCTGCTGAAAATTATCAAGGACAAGGACTTCCTGGACAATGAGGAA
AACGAGGACATTCTGGAAGATATCGTGCTGACCCTGACACTGTTTGAGGACAGAGAGATGATCGAGGAAC
GGCTGAAAACCTATGCCCACCTGTTCGACGACAAAGTGATGAAGCAGCTGAAGCGGCGGAGATACACCGG
CTGGGGCAGGCTGAGCCGGAAGCTGATCAACGGCATCCGGGACAAGCAGTCCGGCAAGACAATCCTGGAT
TTCCTGAAGTCCGACGGCTTCGCCAACAGAAACTTCATGCAGCTGATCCACGACGACAGCCTGACCTTTA
AAGAGGACATCCAGAAAGCCCAGGTGTCCGGCCAGGGCGATAGCCTGCACGAGCACATTGCCAATCTGGC
CGGCAGCCCCGCCATTAAGAAGGGCATCCTGCAGACAGTGAAGGTGGTGGACGAGCTCGTGAAAGTGATG
GGCCGGCACAAGCCCGAGAACATCGTGATCGAAATGGCCAGAGAGAACCAGACCACCCAGAAGGGACAGA
AGAACAGCCGCGAGAGAATGAAGCGGATCGAAGAGGGCATCAAAGAGCTGGGCAGCCAGATCCTGAAAGA
ACACCCCGTGGAAAACACCCAGCTGCAGAACGAGAAGCTGTACCTGTACTACCTGCAGAATGGGCGGGAT
ATGTACGTGGACCAGGAACTGGACATCAACCGGCTGTCCGACTACGATGTGGACCATATCGTGCCTCAGA
GCTTTCTGAAGGACGACTCCATCGATAACAAAGTGCTGACTCGGAGCGACAAGAACCGGGGCAAGAGCGA
CAACGTGCCCTCCGAAGAGGTCGTGAAGAAGATGAAGAACTACTGGCGCCAGCTGCTGAATGCCAAGCTG
ATTACCCAGAGGAAGTTCGACAATCTGACCAAGGCCGAGAGAGGCGGCCTGAGCGAACTGGATAAGGCCG
GCTTCATCAAGAGACAGCTGGTGGAAACCCGGCAGATCACAAAGCACGTGGCACAGATCCTGGACTCCCG
GATGAACACTAAGTACGACGAGAACGACAAACTGATCCGGGAAGTGAAAGTGATCACCCTGAAGTCCAAG
CTGGTGTCCGATTTCCGGAAGGATTTCCAGTTTTACAAAGTGCGCGAGATCAACAACTACCACCACGCCC
ACGACGCCTACCTGAACGCCGTCGTGGGAACCGCCCTGATCAAAAAGTACCCTAAGCTGGAAAGCGAGTT
CGTGTACGGCGACTACAAGGTGTACGACGTGCGGAAGATGATCGCCAAGAGCGAGCAGGAAATCGGCAAG
GCTACCGCCAAGTACTTCTTCTACAGCAACATCATGAACTTTTTCAAGACCGAGATTACCCTGGCCAACG
GCGAGATCCGGAAGCGGCCTCTGATCGAGACAAACGGCGAAACAGGCGAGATCGTGTGGGATAAGGGCCG
GGACTTTGCCACCGTGCGGAAAGTGCTGTCTATGCCCCAAGTGAATATCGTGAAAAAGACCGAGGTGCAG
ACAGGCGGCTTCAGCAAAGAGTCTATCCTGCCCAAGAGGAACAGCGACAAGCTGATCGCCAGAAAGAAGG
ACTGGGACCCTAAGAAGTACGGCGGCTTCGACAGCCCCACCGTGGCCTATTCTGTGCTGGTGGTGGCCAA
AGTGGAAAAGGGCAAGTCCAAGAAACTGAAGAGTGTGAAAGAGCTGCTGGGGATCACCATCATGGAAAGA
AGCAGCTTCGAGAAGAATCCCATCGACTTTCTGGAAGCCAAGGGCTACAAAGAAGTGAAAAAGGACCTGA
TCATCAAGCTGCCTAAGTACTCCCTGTTCGAGCTGGAAAACGGCCGGAAGAGAATGCTGGCCTCTGCCGG
CGAACTGCAGAAGGGAAACGAACTGGCCCTGCCCTCCAAATATGTGAACTTCCTGTACCTGGCCAGCCAC
TATGAGAAGCTGAAGGGCTCCCCCGAGGATAATGAGCAGAAACAGCTGTTTGTGGAACAGCACAAACACT
ACCTGGACGAGATCATCGAGCAGATCAGCGAGTTCTCCAAGAGAGTGATCCTGGCCGACGCTAATCTGGA
CAAGGTGCTGAGCGCCTACAACAAGCACAGAGACAAGCCTATCAGAGAGCAGGCCGAGAATATCATCCAC
CTGTTTACCCTGACCAATCTGGGAGCCCCTGCCGCCTTCAAGTACTTTGACACCACCATCGACCGGAAGA
GGTACACCAGCACCAAAGAGGTGCTGGACGCCACCCTGATCCACCAGAGCATCACCGGCCTGTACGAGAC
ACGGATCGACCTGTCTCAGCTGGGAGGCGACGCCGACTATAAGGACCACGACGGAGACTACAAGGATCAT
GATATTGATTACAAAGACGATGACGATAAGAGCCTGGGCAGCGGCTCCCCCAAGAAAAAACGCAAGGTGG
AAGATCCTAAGAAAAAGCGGAAAGTGTAAGCTAGCAGATCTTTTTCCCTCTGCCAAAAATTATGGGGACA
TCATGAAGCCCCTTGAGCATCTGACTTCTGGCTAATAAAGGAAATTTATTTTCATTGCAATAGTGTGTTG
GAATTTTTTGTGTCTCTCACTCGGAAGGACATATGGGAGGGCAAATCATTTAAAACATCAGAATGAGTAT
TTGGTTTAGAGTTTGGCAACATATGCCCATATGCTGGCTGCCATGAACAAAGGTTGGCTATAAAGAGGTC
ATCAGTATATGAAACAGCCCCCTGCTGTCCATTCCTTATTCCATAGAAAAGCCTTGACTTGAGGTTAGAT
TTTTTTTATATTTTGTTTTGTGTTATTTTTTTCTTTAACATCCCTAAAATTTTCCTTACATGTTTTACTA
GCCAGATTTTTCCTCCTCTCCTGACTACTCCCAGTCATAGCTGTCCCTCTTCTCTTATGAAGATCCCTCG
ACCTGCAGCCCAAGCTTGGCGTAATCATGGTCATAGCTGTTTCCTGTGTGAAATTGTTATCCGCTCACAA
TTCCACACAACATACGAGCCGGAAGCATAAAGTGTAAAGCCTGGGGTGCCTAATGAGTGAGCTAACTCAC
ATTAATTGCGTTGCGCTCACTGCCCGCTTTCCAGTCGGGAAACCTGTCGTGCCAGCGGATCCGCATCTCA
ATTAGTCAGCAACCATAGTCCCGCCCCTAACTCCGCCCATCCCGCCCCTAACTCCGCCCAGTTCCGCCCA
TTCTCCGCCCCATGGCTGACTAATTTTTTTTATTTATGCAGAGGCCGAGGCCGCCTCGGCCTCTGAGCTA
TTCCAGAAGTAGTGAGGAGGCTTTTTTGGAGGCCTAGGCTTTTGCAAAAAGCTAACTTGTTTATTGCAGC
TTATAATGGTTACAAATAAAGCAATAGCATCACAAATTTCACAAATAAAGCATTTTTTTCACTGCATTCT
AGTTGTGGTTTGTCCAAACTCATCAATGTATCTTATCATGTCTGGATCCGCTGCATTAATGAATCGGCCA
ACGCGCGGGGAGAGGCGGTTTGCGTATTGGGCGCTCTTCCGCTTCCTCGCTCACTGACTCGCTGCGCTCG
GTCGTTCGGCTGCGGCGAGCGGTATCAGCTCACTCAAAGGCGGTAATACGGTTATCCACAGAATCAGGGG
ATAACGCAGGAAAGAACATGTGAGCAAAAGGCCAGCAAAAGGCCAGGAACCGTAAAAAGGCCGCGTTGCT
GGCGTTTTTCCATAGGCTCCGCCCCCCTGACGAGCATCACAAAAATCGACGCTCAAGTCAGAGGTGGCGA
AACCCGACAGGACTATAAAGATACCAGGCGTTTCCCCCTGGAAGCTCCCTCGTGCGCTCTCCTGTTCCGA
CCCTGCCGCTTACCGGATACCTGTCCGCCTTTCTCCCTTCGGGAAGCGTGGCGCTTTCTCAATGCTCACG
CTGTAGGTATCTCAGTTCGGTGTAGGTCGTTCGCTCCAAGCTGGGCTGTGTGCACGAACCCCCCGTTCAG
CCCGACCGCTGCGCCTTATCCGGTAACTATCGTCTTGAGTCCAACCCGGTAAGACACGACTTATCGCCAC
TGGCAGCAGCCACTGGTAACAGGATTAGCAGAGCGAGGTATGTAGGCGGTGCTACAGAGTTCTTGAAGTG
GTGGCCTAACTACGGCTACACTAGAAGGACAGTATTTGGTATCTGCGCTCTGCTGAAGCCAGTTACCTTC
GGAAAAAGAGTTGGTAGCTCTTGATCCGGCAAACAAACCACCGCTGGTAGCGGTGGTTTTTTTGTTTGCA
AGCAGCAGATTACGCGCAGAAAAAAAGGATCTCAAGAAGATCCTTTGATCTTTTCTACGGGGTCTGACGC
TCAGTGGAACGAAAACTCACGTTAAGGGATTTTGGTCATGAGATTATCAAAAAGGATCTTCACCTAGATC
CTTTTAAATTAAAAATGAAGTTTTAAATCAATCTAAAGTATATATGAGTAAACTTGGTCTGACAGTTACC
AATGCTTAATCAGTGAGGCACCTATCTCAGCGATCTGTCTATTTCGTTCATCCATAGTTGCCTGACTCCC
CGTCGTGTAGATAACTACGATACGGGAGGGCTTACCATCTGGCCCCAGTGCTGCAATGATACCGCGAGAC
CCACGCTCACCGGCTCCAGATTTATCAGCAATAAACCAGCCAGCCGGAAGGGCCGAGCGCAGAAGTGGTC
CTGCAACTTTATCCGCCTCCATCCAGTCTATTAATTGTTGCCGGGAAGCTAGAGTAAGTAGTTCGCCAGT
TAATAGTTTGCGCAACGTTGTTGCCATTGCTACAGGCATCGTGGTGTCACGCTCGTCGTTTGGTATGGCT
TCATTCAGCTCCGGTTCCCAACGATCAAGGCGAGTTACATGATCCCCCATGTTGTGCAAAAAAGCGGTTA
GCTCCTTCGGTCCTCCGATCGTTGTCAGAAGTAAGTTGGCCGCAGTGTTATCACTCATGGTTATGGCAGC
ACTGCATAATTCTCTTACTGTCATGCCATCCGTAAGATGCTTTTCTGTGACTGGTGAGTACTCAACCAAG
TCATTCTGAGAATAGTGTATGCGGCGACCGAGTTGCTCTTGCCCGGCGTCAATACGGGATAATACCGCGC
CACATAGCAGAACTTTAAAAGTGCTCATCATTGGAAAACGTTCTTCGGGGCGAAAACTCTCAAGGATCTT
ACCGCTGTTGAGATCCAGTTCGATGTAACCCACTCGTGCACCCAACTGATCTTCAGCATCTTTTACTTTC
ACCAGCGTTTCTGGGTGAGCAAAAACAGGAAGGCAAAATGCCGCAAAAAAGGGAATAAGGGCGACACGGA
AATGTTGAATACTCATACTCTTCCTTTTTCAATATTATTGAAGCATTTATCAGGGTTATTGTCTCATGAG
CGGATACATATTTGAATGTATTTAGAAAAATAAACAAATAGGGGTTCCGCGCACATTTCCCCGAAAAGTG
CCACCTG
