Features (pLannotate 1.2.2; 17 found; start..end, strand, type, name):
      5..384     +  enhancer       CMV enhancer: human cytomegalovirus immediate early enhancer
    386..661     +  promoter       chicken β-actin promoter: No description available
    662..1678    +  intron         chimeric intron: chimera between introns from chicken β-actin and rabbit β-globin
   1739..3238    +  CDS            HIV-1 gag (sequence partly withheld): gag protein from human immunodeficiency virus 1; gag
   3275..7378    +  CDS            cas9: CAS9_STRP1 - Also known as csn1 From Streptococcus pyogenes serotype M1.
   7591..7646    +  polyA_signal   β-globin poly(A) signal: rabbit β-globin polyadenylation signal (Gil and Proudfoot, 1987)
   8031..8047    -  protein_bind   lac operator: The lac repressor binds to the lac operator to inhibit transcription in E. coli. This inhibition can be relieved by adding lactose or isopropyl-β-D-thiogalactopyranoside (IPTG). lac repressor encoded by lacI
   8055..8085    -  promoter       lac promoter: promoter for the E. coli lac operon
   8100..8121    -  protein_bind   CAP binding site: CAP binding activates transcription in the presence of cAMP. E. coli catabolite activator protein
   8134..8173    -  CDS            lacI (fragment): lac repressor; lacI; The lac repressor binds to the lac operator to inhibit transcription in E. coli. This inhibition can be relieved by adding lactose or isopropyl-β-D-thiogalactopyranoside (IPTG).
   8180..8202    +  promoter       SV40 promoter (fragment): SV40 enhancer and early promoter
   8226..8361    +  rep_origin     SV40 ori: SV40 origin of replication
   8381..8515    +  polyA_signal   SV40 poly(A) signal: SV40 polyadenylation signal
   8517..8571    -  CDS            lacI (fragment): lac repressor; lacI; The lac repressor binds to the lac operator to inhibit transcription in E. coli. This inhibition can be relieved by adding lactose or isopropyl-β-D-thiogalactopyranoside (IPTG).
   8754..9342    -  rep_origin     ori: high-copy-number ColE1/pMB1/pBR322/pUC origin of replication
   9513..10373   -  CDS            AmpR: β-lactamase; bla; confers resistance to ampicillin, carbenicillin, and related antibiotics
  10374..10478   -  promoter       AmpR promoter: bla
>Addgene plasmid #171060 | pJRH029 Sequencing Result | analyzer sequence | sequence record 336494
GGTCGACATTGATTATTGACTAGTTATTAATAGTAATCAATTACGGGGTCATTAGTTCATAGCCCATATA
TGGAGTTCCGCGTTACATAACTTACGGTAAATGGCCCGCCTGGCTGACCGCCCAACGACCCCCGCCCATT
GACGTCAATAATGACGTATGTTCCCATAGTAACGCCAATAGGGACTTTCCATTGACGTCAATGGGTGGAG
TATTTACGGTAAACTGCCCACTTGGCAGTACATCAAGTGTATCATATGCCAAGTACGCCCCCTATTGACG
TCAATGACGGTAAATGGCCCGCCTGGCATTATGCCCAGTACATGACCTTATGGGACTTTCCTACTTGGCA
GTACATCTACGTATTAGTCATCGCTATTACCATGGTCGAGGTGAGCCCCACGTTCTGCTTCACTCTCCCC
ATCTCCCCCCCCTCCCCACCCCCAATTTTGTATTTATTTATTTTTTAATTATTTTGTGCAGCGATGGGGG
CGGGGGGGGGGGGGGGGCGCGCCMGGSGGGGSGGGGSGGGGSGRGGGGSGGGGSGGGGCGAGGCGGAGAG
GTGCGGCGGCAGCCAATCAGAGCGGCGCGCTCCGAAAGTTTCCTTTTATGGCGAGGCGGCGGCGGCGGCG
GCCCTATAAAAAGCGAAGCGCGCGGCGGGCGGGAGTCGCTGCGCGCTGCCTTCGCCCCGTGCCCCGCTCC
GCCGCCGCCTCGCGCCGCCCGCCCCGGCTCTGACTGACCGCGTTACTCCCACAGGTGAGCGGGCGGGACG
GCCCTTCTCCTCCGGGCTGTAATTAGCGCTTGGTTTAATGACGGCTTGTTTCTTTTCTGTGGCTGCGTGA
AAGCCTTGAGGGGCTCCGGGAGGGCCCTTTGTGCGGGGGGAGCGGCTCGGGGGGTGCGTGCGTGTGTGTG
TGCGTGGGGAGCGCCGCGTGCGGCTCCGCGCTGCCCGGCGGCTGTGAGCGCTGCGGGCGCGGCGCGGGGC
TTTGTGCGCTCCGCAGTGTGCGCGAGGGGAGCGCGGCCGGGGGCGGTGCCCCGCGGTGCGGGGGGGGCTG
CGAGGGGAACAAAGGCTGCGTGCGGGGTGTGTGCGTGGGGGGGTGAGCAGGGGGTGTGGGCGCGTCGGTC
GGGCTGCAACCCCCCCTGCACCCCCCTCCCCGAGTTGCTGAGCACGGCCCGGCTTCGGGTGCGGGGCTCC
GTACGGGGCGTGGCGCGGGGCTCGCCGTGCCGGGCGGGGGGTGGCGGCAGGTGGGGGTGCCGGGCGGGGC
GGGGCCGCCTCGGGCCGGGGAGGGCTCGGGGGAGGGGCGCGGCGGCCCCCGGAGCGCCGGCGGCTGTCGA
GGCGCGGCGAGCCGCAGCCATTGCCTTTTATGGTAATCGTGCGAGAGGGCGCAGGGACTTCCTTTGTCCC
AAATCTGTGCGGAGCCGAAATCTGGGAGGCGCCGCCGCACCCCCTCTAGCGGGCGCGGGGCGAAGCGGTG
CGGCGCCGGCAGGAAGGAAATGGGCGGGGAGGGCCTTCGTGCGTCGCCGCGCCGCCGTCCCCTTCTCCCT
CTCCAGCCTCGGGGCTGTCCGCGGGGGGACGGCTGCCTTCGGGGGGGACGGGGCAGGGCGGGGTTCGGCT
TCTGGCGTGTGACCGGCGGCTCTAGAGCCTCTGCTAACCATGTTCATGCCTTCTTCTTTTTCCTACAGCT
CCTGGGCAACGTGCTGGTTATTGTGCTGTCTCATCATTTTGGCAAAGAATTCGCCACCATGGGTGCGAGA
GCGTCAGTATTAAGCGGGGGAGAATTAGATCGATGGGAAAAAATTCGGTTAAGGCCAGGGGGAAAGAAAA
AATATAAATTAAAACATATAGTATGGGCAAGCAGGGAGCTAGAACGATTCGCAGTTAATCCTGGCCTGTT
AGAAACATCAGAAGGCTGTAGACAAATACTGGGACAGCTACAACCATCCCTTCAGACAGGATCAGAAGAA
CTTAGATCATTATATAATACAGTAGCAACCCTCTATTGTGTGCATCAAAGGATAGAGATAAAAGACACCA
AGGAAGCTTTAGACAAGATAGAGGAAGAGCAAAACAAAAGTAAGAAAAAAGCACAGCAAGCAGCAGCTGA
CACAGGACACAGCAATCAGGTCAGCCAAAATTACCCTATAGTGCAGAACATCCAGGGGCAAATGGTACAT
CAGGCCATATCACCTAGAACTTTAAATGCATGGGTAAAAGTAGTAGAAGAGAAGGCTTTCAGCCCAGAAG
TGATACCCATGTTTTCAGCATTATCAGAAGGAGCCACCCCACAAGATTTAAACACCATGCTAAACACAGT
GGGGGGACATCAAGCAGCCATGCAAATGTTAAAAGAGACCATCAATGAGGAAGCTGCAGAATGGGATAGA
GTGCATCCAGTGCATGCAGGGCCTATTGCACCAGGCCAGATGAGAGAACCAAGGGGAAGTGACATAGCAG
GAACTACTAGTACCCTTCAGGAACAAATAGGATGGATGACACATAATCCACCTATCCCAGTAGGAGAAAT
CTATAAAAGATGGATAATCCTGGGATTAAATAAAATAGTAAGAATGTATAGCCCT
[222 nt withheld, positions 2576-2797]
GGGGGACCCGGCCATAAAGCAAGAGTTTTGGCTGAAGCAATGAGCCAAGTAACAAATCCAGCTACCATAA
TGATACAGAAAGGCAATTTTAGGAACCAAAGAAAGACTGTTAAGTGTTTCAATTGTGGCAAAGAAGGGCA
CATAGCCAAAAATTGCAGGGCCCCTAGGAAAAAGGGCTGTTGGAAATGTGGAAAGGAAGGACACCAAATG
AAAGATTGTACTGAGAGACAGGCTAATTTTTTAGGGAAGATCTGGCCTTCCCACAAGGGAAGGCCAGGGA
ATTTTCTTCAGAGCAGACCAGAGCCAACAGCCCCACCAGAAGAGAGCTTCAGGTTTGGGGAAGAGACAAC
AACTCCCTCTCAGAAGCAGGAGCCGATAGACAAGGAACTGTATCCTTTAGCTTCCCTCAGATCACTCTTT
GGCAGCGACCCCTCGTCACAAAACTTTAGCCAGAACTATCCGATTGTGCAGACCGGTATGGACAAGAAGT
ACAGCATCGGCCTGGACATCGGCACCAACTCTGTGGGCTGGGCCGTGATCACCGACGAGTACAAGGTGCC
CAGCAAGAAATTCAAGGTGCTGGGCAACACCGACCGGCACAGCATCAAGAAGAACCTGATCGGCGCCCTG
CTGTTCGACAGCGGAGAAACAGCCGAGGCCACCCGGCTGAAGAGAACCGCCAGAAGAAGATACACCAGAC
GGAAGAACCGGATCTGCTATCTGCAAGAGATCTTCAGCAACGAGATGGCCAAGGTGGACGACAGCTTCTT
CCACAGACTGGAAGAGTCCTTCCTGGTGGAAGAGGATAAGAAGCACGAGCGGCACCCCATCTTCGGCAAC
ATCGTGGACGAGGTGGCCTACCACGAGAAGTACCCCACCATCTACCACCTGAGAAAGAAACTGGTGGACA
GCACCGACAAGGCCGACCTGCGGCTGATCTATCTGGCCCTGGCCCACATGATCAAGTTCCGGGGCCACTT
CCTGATCGAGGGCGACCTGAACCCCGACAACAGCGACGTGGACAAGCTGTTCATCCAGCTGGTGCAGACC
TACAACCAGCTGTTCGAGGAAAACCCCATCAACGCCAGCGGCGTGGACGCCAAGGCCATCCTGTCTGCCA
GACTGAGCAAGAGCAGACGGCTGGAAAATCTGATCGCCCAGCTGCCCGGCGAGAAGAAGAATGGCCTGTT
CGGCAACCTGATTGCCCTGAGCCTGGGCCTGACCCCCAACTTCAAGAGCAACTTCGACCTGGCCGAGGAT
GCCAAACTGCAGCTGAGCAAGGACACCTACGACGACGACCTGGACAACCTGCTGGCCCAGATCGGCGACC
AGTACGCCGACCTGTTTCTGGCCGCCAAGAACCTGTCCGACGCCATCCTGCTGAGCGACATCCTGAGAGT
GAACACCGAGATCACCAAGGCCCCCCTGAGCGCCTCTATGATCAAGAGATACGACGAGCACCACCAGGAC
CTGACCCTGCTGAAAGCTCTCGTGCGGCAGCAGCTGCCTGAGAAGTACAAAGAGATTTTCTTCGACCAGA
GCAAGAACGGCTACGCCGGCTACATCGATGGCGGAGCCAGCCAGGAAGAGTTCTACAAGTTCATCAAGCC
CATCCTGGAAAAGATGGACGGCACCGAGGAACTGCTCGTGAAGCTGAACAGAGAGGACCTGCTGCGGAAG
CAGCGGACCTTCGACAACGGCAGCATCCCCCACCAGATCCACCTGGGAGAGCTGCACGCCATTCTGCGGC
GGCAGGAAGATTTTTACCCATTCCTGAAGGACAACCGGGAAAAGATCGAGAAGATCCTGACCTTCCGCAT
CCCCTACTACGTGGGCCCTCTGGCCAGGGGAAACAGCAGATTCGCCTGGATGACCAGAAAGAGCGAGGAA
ACCATCACCCCCTGGAACTTCGAGGAAGTGGTGGACAAGGGCGCCAGCGCCCAGAGCTTCATCGAGCGGA
TGACCAACTTCGATAAGAACCTGCCCAACGAGAAGGTGCTGCCCAAGCACAGCCTGCTGTACGAGTACTT
CACCGTGTACAACGAGCTGACCAAAGTGAAATACGTGACCGAGGGAATGAGAAAGCCCGCCTTCCTGAGC
GGCGAGCAGAAAAAAGCCATCGTGGACCTGCTGTTCAAGACCAACCGGAAAGTGACCGTGAAGCAGCTGA
AAGAGGACTACTTCAAGAAAATCGAGTGCTTCGACTCCGTGGAAATCTCCGGCGTGGAAGATCGGTTCAA
CGCCTCCCTGGGCACATACCACGATCTGCTGAAAATTATCAAGGACAAGGACTTCCTGGACAATGAGGAA
AACGAGGACATTCTGGAAGATATCGTGCTGACCCTGACACTGTTTGAGGACAGAGAGATGATCGAGGAAC
GGCTGAAAACCTATGCCCACCTGTTCGACGACAAAGTGATGAAGCAGCTGAAGCGGCGGAGATACACCGG
CTGGGGCAGGCTGAGCCGGAAGCTGATCAACGGCATCCGGGACAAGCAGTCCGGCAAGACAATCCTGGAT
TTCCTGAAGTCCGACGGCTTCGCCAACAGAAACTTCATGCAGCTGATCCACGACGACAGCCTGACCTTTA
AAGAGGACATCCAGAAAGCCCAGGTGTCCGGCCAGGGCGATAGCCTGCACGAGCACATTGCCAATCTGGC
CGGCAGCCCCGCCATTAAGAAGGGCATCCTGCAGACAGTGAAGGTGGTGGACGAGCTCGTGAAAGTGATG
GGCCGGCACAAGCCCGAGAACATCGTGATCGAAATGGCCAGAGAGAACCAGACCACCCAGAAGGGACAGA
AGAACAGCCGCGAGAGAATGAAGCGGATCGAAGAGGGCATCAAAGAGCTGGGCAGCCAGATCCTGAAAGA
ACACCCCGTGGAAAACACCCAGCTGCAGAACGAGAAGCTGTACCTGTACTACCTGCAGAATGGGCGGGAT
ATGTACGTGGACCAGGAACTGGACATCAACCGGCTGTCCGACTACGATGTGGACCATATCGTGCCTCAGA
GCTTTCTGAAGGACGACTCCATCGATAACAAAGTGCTGACTCGGAGCGACAAGAACCGGGGCAAGAGCGA
CAACGTGCCCTCCGAAGAGGTCGTGAAGAAGATGAAGAACTACTGGCGCCAGCTGCTGAATGCCAAGCTG
ATTACCCAGAGGAAGTTCGACAATCTGACCAAGGCCGAGAGAGGCGGCCTGAGCGAACTGGATAAGGCCG
GCTTCATCAAGAGACAGCTGGTGGAAACCCGGCAGATCACAAAGCACGTGGCACAGATCCTGGACTCCCG
GATGAACACTAAGTACGACGAGAACGACAAACTGATCCGGGAAGTGAAAGTGATCACCCTGAAGTCCAAG
CTGGTGTCCGATTTCCGGAAGGATTTCCAGTTTTACAAAGTGCGCGAGATCAACAACTACCACCACGCCC
ACGACGCCTACCTGAACGCCGTCGTGGGAACCGCCCTGATCAAAAAGTACCCTAAGCTGGAAAGCGAGTT
CGTGTACGGCGACTACAAGGTGTACGACGTGCGGAAGATGATCGCCAAGAGCGAGCAGGAAATCGGCAAG
GCTACCGCCAAGTACTTCTTCTACAGCAACATCATGAACTTTTTCAAGACCGAGATTACCCTGGCCAACG
GCGAGATCCGGAAGCGGCCTCTGATCGAGACAAACGGCGAAACAGGCGAGATCGTGTGGGATAAGGGCCG
GGACTTTGCCACCGTGCGGAAAGTGCTGTCTATGCCCCAAGTGAATATCGTGAAAAAGACCGAGGTGCAG
ACAGGCGGCTTCAGCAAAGAGTCTATCCTGCCCAAGAGGAACAGCGACAAGCTGATCGCCAGAAAGAAGG
ACTGGGACCCTAAGAAGTACGGCGGCTTCGACAGCCCCACCGTGGCCTATTCTGTGCTGGTGGTGGCCAA
AGTGGAAAAGGGCAAGTCCAAGAAACTGAAGAGTGTGAAAGAGCTGCTGGGGATCACCATCATGGAAAGA
AGCAGCTTCGAGAAGAATCCCATCGACTTTCTGGAAGCCAAGGGCTACAAAGAAGTGAAAAAGGACCTGA
TCATCAAGCTGCCTAAGTACTCCCTGTTCGAGCTGGAAAACGGCCGGAAGAGAATGCTGGCCTCTGCCGG
CGAACTGCAGAAGGGAAACGAACTGGCCCTGCCCTCCAAATATGTGAACTTCCTGTACCTGGCCAGCCAC
TATGAGAAGCTGAAGGGCTCCCCCGAGGATAATGAGCAGAAACAGCTGTTTGTGGAACAGCACAAACACT
ACCTGGACGAGATCATCGAGCAGATCAGCGAGTTCTCCAAGAGAGTGATCCTGGCCGACGCTAATCTGGA
CAAGGTGCTGAGCGCCTACAACAAGCACAGAGACAAGCCTATCAGAGAGCAGGCCGAGAATATCATCCAC
CTGTTTACCCTGACCAATCTGGGAGCCCCTGCCGCCTTCAAGTACTTTGACACCACCATCGACCGGAAGA
GGTACACCAGCACCAAAGAGGTGCTGGACGCCACCCTGATCCACCAGAGCATCACCGGCCTGTACGAGAC
ACGGATCGACCTGTCTCAGCTGGGAGGCGACGCCGACTATAAGGACCACGACGGAGACTACAAGGATCAT
GATATTGATTACAAAGACGATGACGATAAGAGCCTGGGCAGCGGCTCCCCCAAGAAAAAACGCAAGGTGG
AAGATCCTAAGAAAAAGCGGAAAGTGTAAGCTAGCAGATCTTTTTCCCTCTGCCAAAAATTATGGGGACA
TCATGAAGCCCCTTGAGCATCTGACTTCTGGCTAATAAAGGAAATTTATTTTCATTGCAATAGTGTGTTG
GAATTTTTTGTGTCTCTCACTCGGAAGGACATATGGGAGGGCAAATCATTTAAAACATCAGAATGAGTAT
TTGGTTTAGAGTTTGGCAACATATGCCCATATGCTGGCTGCCATGAACAAAGGTTGGCTATAAAGAGGTC
ATCAGTATATGAAACAGCCCCCTGCTGTCCATTCCTTATTCCATAGAAAAGCCTTGACTTGAGGTTAGAT
TTTTTTTATATTTTGTTTTGTGTTATTTTTTTCTTTAACATCCCTAAAATTTTCCTTACATGTTTTACTA
GCCAGATTTTTCCTCCTCTCCTGACTACTCCCAGTCATAGCTGTCCCTCTTCTCTTATGGAGATCCCTCG
ACCTGCAGCCCAAGCTTGGCGTAATCATGGTCATAGCTGTTTCCTGTGTGAAATTGTTATCCGCTCACAA
TTCCACACAACATACGAGCCGGAAGCATAAAGTGTAAAGCCTGGGGTGCCTAATGAGTGAGCTAACTCAC
ATTAATTGCGTTGCGCTCACTGCCCGCTTTCCAGTCGGGAAACCTGTCGTGCCAGCGGATCCGCATCTCA
ATTAGTCAGCAACCATAGTCCCGCCCCTAACTCCGCCCATCCCGCCCCTAACTCCGCCCAGTTCCGCCCA
TTCTCCGCCCCATGGCTGACTAATTTTTTTTATTTATGCAGAGGCCGAGGCCGCCTCGGCCTCTGAGCTA
TTCCAGAAGTAGTGAGGAGGCTTTTTTGGAGGCCTAGGCTTTTGCAAAAAGCTAACTTGTTTATTGCAGC
TTATAATGGTTACAAATAAAGCAATAGCATCACAAATTTCACAAATAAAGCATTTTTTTCACTGCATTCT
AGTTGTGGTTTGTCCAAACTCATCAATGTATCTTATCATGTCTGGATCCGCTGCATTAATGAATCGGCCA
ACGCGCGGGGAGAGGCGGTTTGCGTATTGGGCGCTCTTCCGCTTCCTCGCTCACTGACTCGCTGCGCTCG
GTCGTTCGGCTGCGGCGAGCGGTATCAGCTCACTCAAAGGCGGTAATACGGTTATCCACAGAATCAGGGG
ATAACGCAGGAAAGAACATGTGAGCAAAAGGCCAGCAAAAGGCCAGGAACCGTAAAAAGGCCGCGTTGCT
GGCGTTTTTCCATAGGCTCCGCCCCCCTGACGAGCATCACAAAAATCGACGCTCAAGTCAGAGGTGGCGA
AACCCGACAGGACTATAAAGATACCAGGCGTTTCCCCCTGGAAGCTCCCTCGTGCGCTCTCCTGTTCCGA
CCCTGCCGCTTACCGGATACCTGTCCGCCTTTCTCCCTTCGGGAAGCGTGGCGCTTTCTCATAGCTCACG
CTGTAGGTATCTCAGTTCGGTGTAGGTCGTTCGCTCCAAGCTGGGCTGTGTGCACGAACCCCCCGTTCAG
CCCGACCGCTGCGCCTTATCCGGTAACTATCGTCTTGAGTCCAACCCGGTAAGACACGACTTATCGCCAC
TGGCAGCAGCCACTGGTAACAGGATTAGCAGAGCGAGGTATGTAGGCGGTGCTACAGAGTTCTTGAAGTG
GTGGCCTAACTACGGCTACACTAGAAGAACAGTATTTGGTATCTGCGCTCTGCTGAAGCCAGTTACCTTC
GGAAAAAGAGTTGGTAGCTCTTGATCCGGCAAACAAACCACCGCTGGTAGCGGTGGTTTTTTTGTTTGCA
AGCAGCAGATTACGCGCAGAAAAAAAGGATCTCAAGAAGATCCTTTGATCTTTTCTACGGGGTCTGACGC
TCAGTGGAACGAAAACTCACGTTAAGGGATTTTGGTCATGAGATTATCAAAAAGGATCTTCACCTAGATC
CTTTTAAATTAAAAATGAAGTTTTAAATCAATCTAAAGTATATATGAGTAAACTTGGTCTGACAGTTACC
AATGCTTAATCAGTGAGGCACCTATCTCAGCGATCTGTCTATTTCGTTCATCCATAGTTGCCTGACTCCC
CGTCGTGTAGATAACTACGATACGGGAGGGCTTACCATCTGGCCCCAGTGCTGCAATGATACCGCGAGAC
CCACGCTCACCGGCTCCAGATTTATCAGCAATAAACCAGCCAGCCGGAAGGGCCGAGCGCAGAAGTGGTC
CTGCAACTTTATCCGCCTCCATCCAGTCTATTAATTGTTGCCGGGAAGCTAGAGTAAGTAGTTCGCCAGT
TAATAGTTTGCGCAACGTTGTTGCCATTGCTACAGGCATCGTGGTGTCACGCTCGTCGTTTGGTATGGCT
TCATTCAGCTCCGGTTCCCAACGATCAAGGCGAGTTACATGATCCCCCATGTTGTGCAAAAAAGCGGTTA
GCTCCTTCGGTCCTCCGATCGTTGTCAGAAGTAAGTTGGCCGCAGTGTTATCACTCATGGTTATGGCAGC
ACTGCATAATTCTCTTACTGTCATGCCATCCGTAAGATGCTTTTCTGTGACTGGTGAGTACTCAACCAAG
TCATTCTGAGAATAGTGTATGCGGCGACCGAGTTGCTCTTGCCCGGCGTCAATACGGGATAATACCGCGC
CACATAGCAGAACTTTAAAAGTGCTCATCATTGGAAAACGTTCTTCGGGGCGAAAACTCTCAAGGATCTT
ACCGCTGTTGAGATCCAGTTCGATGTAACCCACTCGTGCACCCAACTGATCTTCAGCATCTTTTACTTTC
ACCAGCGTTTCTGGGTGAGCAAAAACAGGAAGGCAAAATGCCGCAAAAAAGGGAATAAGGGCGACACGGA
AATGTTGAATACTCATACTCTTCCTTTTTCAATATTATTGAAGCATTTATCAGGGTTATTGTCTCATGAG
CGGATACATATTTGAATGTATTTAGAAAAATAAACAAATAGGGGTTCCGCGCACATTTCCCCGAAAAGTG
CCACCTG
